Addgene plasmid #166437: pGEX-6P-1 Naegleria fowleri CBS-pair domain
Purpose: Express pGEX-6P-1 Naegleria fowleri CBS-pair domain
Depositing lab: Kalle Gehring. Depositing organization: McGill University. Publication: Burst kinetics and CNNM binding are evolutionarily conserved properties of phosphatases of regenerating liver. Fakih R, Goldstein RH, Kozlov G, Gehring K. J Biol Chem. 2023 Apr;299(4):103055. doi: 10.1016/j.jbc.2023.103055. Epub 2023 Feb 22. PubMed 36822330.
Backbone
  Vector backbone: pGEX-6P-1
  Backbone manufacturer: Amersham-Pharmacia
  Backbone size w/o insert (bp): 4984
  Total vector size (bp): 5431
  Vector type: Bacterial Expression
Growth in bacteria
  Bacterial resistance: Ampicillin, 100 μg/mL
  Growth temperature: 37°C
  Growth strain: DH5alpha
  Copy number: High Copy
Gene/Insert
  Gene/Insert name: Naegleria fowleri CBS-pair domain
  Species: Naegleria fowleri
  Insert size (bp): 447
  Promoter: Tac, LacI, Amp
  Tag / fusion protein: GST (N terminal on backbone)
  Cloning method: Restriction Enzyme; 5′ cloning site BamHI (not destroyed); 3′ cloning site XhoI (not destroyed)
  Sequencing primers: 5′ pGEX Fwd; 3′ pGEX Rev
Terms and licenses: Academic/Nonprofit Terms; Industry Terms: Not Available to Industry
How to cite: pGEX-6P-1 Naegleria fowleri CBS-pair domain was a gift from Kalle Gehring (Addgene plasmid # 166437 ; http://n2t.net/addgene:166437 ; RRID:Addgene_166437)
