[The description below was written by a language model from this plasmid's Addgene catalogue record and pLannotate feature annotations shown in this document.]
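Description:
pGEX-6P-1 Naegleria fowleri CBS-pair domain is a bacterial expression plasmid of 5,431 bp built on the commercial pGEX-6P-1 backbone, designed to produce a glutathione S-transferase fusion protein in E. coli. It replicates from a high-copy ColE1/pMB1-type origin and is selected with ampicillin through the bla (β-lactamase) gene driven by its own promoter. The annotation also picks up backbone remnants that have no functional role in expression: short rop and bom fragments from pBR322, a fragment of an E. coli gene upstream of the promoter, and a lac promoter/operator with a lacZα fragment downstream of lacI.

The payload is a 447 bp fragment encoding the CBS-pair domain from the amoeba Naegleria fowleri, cloned between the BamHI and XhoI sites, both of which are retained. It is fused to the C-terminus of the Schistosoma japonicum GST encoded by the backbone. The insert itself was not recognised by the automated annotation, but it would lie in the unannotated region immediately after the GST coding sequence. Transcription comes from the strong hybrid tac promoter, which is followed by a lac operator. The plasmid carries its own lacI gene under the lacIq promoter, so repressor is abundant, expression stays off until IPTG is added, and induction does not depend on the host strain. The GST tag allows affinity purification on glutathione resin. The associated publication concerns conserved binding between CNNM proteins and phosphatases of regenerating liver, which suggests the recombinant domain was made for biochemical or binding studies, although the record states the purpose only as expression.
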