Features (pLannotate 1.2.2; 16 found; start..end, strand, type, name):
      6..107     -  CDS            yciV (fragment): RNAAM_ECOLI - Also known as trpH From Escherichia coli (strain K12).
    183..211     +  promoter       tac promoter: strong E. coli promoter; hybrid between the trp and lac UV5 promoters
    219..235     +  protein_bind   lac operator: The lac repressor binds to the lac operator to inhibit transcription in E. coli. This inhibition can be relieved by adding lactose or isopropyl-β-D-thiogalactopyranoside (IPTG). lac repressor encoded by lacI
    258..911     +  CDS            GST26_SCHJA: Experimental evidence at protein level: Swiss-Prot protein existence level 1. GST isoenzymes appear to play a central role in the parasite detoxification system. Other functions are also suspected including a role in increasing the solubility of haematin in the parasite gut. From Schistosoma japonicum (Blood fluke).
   1448..1487    +  CDS            rop (fragment): Rop protein, which maintains plasmids at low copy number; rop
   1589..1629    +  misc_feature   bom (fragment): basis of mobility region from pBR322
   1734..1838    +  promoter       AmpR promoter: bla
   1839..2699    +  CDS            AmpR: β-lactamase; bla; confers resistance to ampicillin, carbenicillin, and related antibiotics
   2870..3458    +  rep_origin     ori: high-copy-number ColE1/pMB1/pBR322/pUC origin of replication
   3644..3695    -  misc_feature   bom (fragment): basis of mobility region from pBR322
   3702..3779    +  promoter       lacIq promoter: lacI (mutant); In the lacIq allele, a single base change in the promoter boosts expression of the lacI gene about 10-fold.
   3780..4862    +  CDS            lacI: lac repressor; lacI; The lac repressor binds to the lac operator to inhibit transcription in E. coli. This inhibition can be relieved by adding lactose or isopropyl-β-D-thiogalactopyranoside (IPTG).
   4875..4896    +  protein_bind   CAP binding site: CAP binding activates transcription in the presence of cAMP. E. coli catabolite activator protein
   4911..4941    +  promoter       lac promoter: promoter for the E. coli lac operon
   4949..4965    +  protein_bind   lac operator: The lac repressor binds to the lac operator to inhibit transcription in E. coli. This inhibition can be relieved by adding lactose or isopropyl-β-D-thiogalactopyranoside (IPTG). lac repressor encoded by lacI
   4985..5158    +  CDS            lacZα: LacZα fragment of β-galactosidase; lacZ fragment
>Addgene plasmid #166437 | pGEX-6P-1 Naegleria fowleri CBS-pair domain | addgene full sequence | sequence record 329468 | Addgene NGS Result
ACGTTATCGACTGCACGGTGCACCAATGCTTCTGGCGTCAGGCAGCCATCGGAAGCTGTGGTATGGCTGT
GCAGGTCGTAAATCACTGCATAATTCGTGTCGCTCAAGGCGCACTCCCGTTCTGGATAATGTTTTTTGCG
CCGACATCATAACGGTTCTGGCAAATATTCTGAAATGAGCTGTTGACAATTAATCATCGGCTCGTATAAT
GTGTGGAATTGTGAGCGGATAACAATTTCACACAGGAAACAGTATTCATGTCCCCTATACTAGGTTATTG
GAAAATTAAGGGCCTTGTGCAACCCACTCGACTTCTTTTGGAATATCTTGAAGAAAAATATGAAGAGCAT
TTGTATGAGCGCGATGAAGGTGATAAATGGCGAAACAAAAAGTTTGAATTGGGTTTGGAGTTTCCCAATC
TTCCTTATTATATTGATGGTGATGTTAAATTAACACAGTCTATGGCCATCATACGTTATATAGCTGACAA
GCACAACATGTTGGGTGGTTGTCCAAAAGAGCGTGCAGAGATTTCAATGCTTGAAGGAGCGGTTTTGGAT
ATTAGATACGGTGTTTCGAGAATTGCATATAGTAAAGACTTTGAAACTCTCAAAGTTGATTTTCTTAGCA
AGCTACCTGAAATGCTGAAAATGTTCGAAGATCGTTTATGTCATAAAACATATTTAAATGGTGATCATGT
AACCCATCCTGACTTCATGTTGTATGACGCTCTTGATGTTGTTTTATACATGGACCCAATGTGCCTGGAT
GCGTTCCCAAAATTAGTTTGTTTTAAAAAACGTATTGAAGCTATCCCACAAATTGATAAGTACTTGAAAT
CCAGCAAGTATATAGCATGGCCTTTGCAGGGCTGGCAAGCCACGTTTGGTGGTGGCGACCATCCTCCAAA
ATCGGATCTGGAAGTTCTGTTCCAGGGGCCCCTGGGATCCGCAAAAATCCTGGGCGGCGCGCTGGACTTC
GCGCGTATCTCTGTTAGCCAGATCATGACCAAAGTTGAAAACGTTTACATGCTGGACGTGGACGGCAAAC
TGGACGTTGACTCTATGACCTCCATCTGGCAGGCGGGCCACAGCCGCATCCCGGTTTACAAAGGTAACAA
AAACAACATCATCGGCATGCTGTACGTTAAAGACCTGATCCTGATCAACCCGGAAGAATCCCTGCCGATC
TCCACCATCCTGACCTTCTACGGTCGTGAAGTTCTGAAAGTTTTCCCGGACACCTACTGCGACGAAATGC
TGAAAATCTTCAAATCTGGTAAAACCCACATGGCGATCGTTCACGAACCGATGGAACCGGAAAGCGGCGG
TGACCCGTACTACGCGATCGTTGGTATCGTTACCCTGGAAGATATTATCGAAGAAATCATCAAAGACGAA
ATCGTTGACGAATAACTCGAGCGGCCGCATCGTGACTGACTGACGATCTGCCTCGCGCGTTTCGGTGATG
ACGGTGAAAACCTCTGACACATGCAGCTCCCGGAGACGGTCACAGCTTGTCTGTAAGCGGATGCCGGGAG
CAGACAAGCCCGTCAGGGCGCGTCAGCGGGTGTTGGCGGGTGTCGGGGCGCAGCCATGACCCAGTCACGT
AGCGATAGCGGAGTGTATAATTCTTGAAGACGAAAGGGCCTCGTGATACGCCTATTTTTATAGGTTAATG
TCATGATAATAATGGTTTCTTAGACGTCAGGTGGCACTTTTCGGGGAAATGTGCGCGGAACCCCTATTTG
TTTATTTTTCTAAATACATTCAAATATGTATCCGCTCATGAGACAATAACCCTGATAAATGCTTCAATAA
TATTGAAAAAGGAAGAGTATGAGTATTCAACATTTCCGTGTCGCCCTTATTCCCTTTTTTGCGGCATTTT
GCCTTCCTGTTTTTGCTCACCCAGAAACGCTGGTGAAAGTAAAAGATGCTGAAGATCAGTTGGGTGCACG
AGTGGGTTACATCGAACTGGATCTCAACAGCGGTAAGATCCTTGAGAGTTTTCGCCCCGAAGAACGTTTT
CCAATGATGAGCACTTTTAAAGTTCTGCTATGTGGCGCGGTATTATCCCGTGTTGACGCCGGGCAAGAGC
AACTCGGTCGCCGCATACACTATTCTCAGAATGACTTGGTTGAGTACTCACCAGTCACAGAAAAGCATCT
TACGGATGGCATGACAGTAAGAGAATTATGCAGTGCTGCCATAACCATGAGTGATAACACTGCGGCCAAC
TTACTTCTGACAACGATCGGAGGACCGAAGGAGCTAACCGCTTTTTTGCACAACATGGGGGATCATGTAA
CTCGCCTTGATCGTTGGGAACCGGAGCTGAATGAAGCCATACCAAACGACGAGCGTGACACCACGATGCC
TGCAGCAATGGCAACAACGTTGCGCAAACTATTAACTGGCGAACTACTTACTCTAGCTTCCCGGCAACAA
TTAATAGACTGGATGGAGGCGGATAAAGTTGCAGGACCACTTCTGCGCTCGGCCCTTCCGGCTGGCTGGT
TTATTGCTGATAAATCTGGAGCCGGTGAGCGTGGGTCTCGCGGTATCATTGCAGCACTGGGGCCAGATGG
TAAGCCCTCCCGTATCGTAGTTATCTACACGACGGGGAGTCAGGCAACTATGGATGAACGAAATAGACAG
ATCGCTGAGATAGGTGCCTCACTGATTAAGCATTGGTAACTGTCAGACCAAGTTTACTCATATATACTTT
AGATTGATTTAAAACTTCATTTTTAATTTAAAAGGATCTAGGTGAAGATCCTTTTTGATAATCTCATGAC
CAAAATCCCTTAACGTGAGTTTTCGTTCCACTGAGCGTCAGACCCCGTAGAAAAGATCAAAGGATCTTCT
TGAGATCCTTTTTTTCTGCGCGTAATCTGCTGCTTGCAAACAAAAAAACCACCGCTACCAGCGGTGGTTT
GTTTGCCGGATCAAGAGCTACCAACTCTTTTTCCGAAGGTAACTGGCTTCAGCAGAGCGCAGATACCAAA
TACTGTCCTTCTAGTGTAGCCGTAGTTAGGCCACCACTTCAAGAACTCTGTAGCACCGCCTACATACCTC
GCTCTGCTAATCCTGTTACCAGTGGCTGCTGCCAGTGGCGATAAGTCGTGTCTTACCGGGTTGGACTCAA
GACGATAGTTACCGGATAAGGCGCAGCGGTCGGGCTGAACGGGGGGTTCGTGCACACAGCCCAGCTTGGA
GCGAACGACCTACACCGAACTGAGATACCTACAGCGTGAGCTATGAGAAAGCGCCACGCTTCCCGAAGGG
AGAAAGGCGGACAGGTATCCGGTAAGCGGCAGGGTCGGAACAGGAGAGCGCACGAGGGAGCTTCCAGGGG
GAAACGCCTGGTATCTTTATAGTCCTGTCGGGTTTCGCCACCTCTGACTTGAGCGTCGATTTTTGTGATG
CTCGTCAGGGGGGCGGAGCCTATGGAAAAACGCCAGCAACGCGGCCTTTTTACGGTTCCTGGCCTTTTGC
TGGCCTTTTGCTCACATGTTCTTTCCTGCGTTATCCCCTGATTCTGTGGATAACCGTATTACCGCCTTTG
AGTGAGCTGATACCGCTCGCCGCAGCCGAACGACCGAGCGCAGCGAGTCAGTGAGCGAGGAAGCGGAAGA
GCGCCTGATGCGGTATTTTCTCCTTACGCATCTGTGCGGTATTTCACACCGCATAAATTCCGACACCATC
GAATGGTGCAAAACCTTTCGCGGTATGGCATGATAGCGCCCGGAAGAGAGTCAATTCAGGGTGGTGAATG
TGAAACCAGTAACGTTATACGATGTCGCAGAGTATGCCGGTGTCTCTTATCAGACCGTTTCCCGCGTGGT
GAACCAGGCCAGCCACGTTTCTGCGAAAACGCGGGAAAAAGTGGAAGCGGCGATGGCGGAGCTGAATTAC
ATTCCCAACCGCGTGGCACAACAACTGGCGGGCAAACAGTCGTTGCTGATTGGCGTTGCCACCTCCAGTC
TGGCCCTGCACGCGCCGTCGCAAATTGTCGCGGCGATTAAATCTCGCGCCGATCAACTGGGTGCCAGCGT
GGTGGTGTCGATGGTAGAACGAAGCGGCGTCGAAGCCTGTAAAGCGGCGGTGCACAATCTTCTCGCGCAA
CGCGTCAGTGGGCTGATCATTAACTATCCGCTGGATGACCAGGATGCCATTGCTGTGGAAGCTGCCTGCA
CTAATGTTCCGGCGTTATTTCTTGATGTCTCTGACCAGACACCCATCAACAGTATTATTTTCTCCCATGA
AGACGGTACGCGACTGGGCGTGGAGCATCTGGTCGCATTGGGTCACCAGCAAATCGCGCTGTTAGCGGGC
CCATTAAGTTCTGTCTCGGCGCGTCTGCGTCTGGCTGGCTGGCATAAATATCTCACTCGCAATCAAATTC
AGCCGATAGCGGAACGGGAAGGCGACTGGAGTGCCATGTCCGGTTTTCAACAAACCATGCAAATGCTGAA
TGAGGGCATCGTTCCCACTGCGATGCTGGTTGCCAACGATCAGATGGCGCTGGGCGCAATGCGCGCCATT
ACCGAGTCCGGGCTGCGCGTTGGTGCGGATATCTCGGTAGTGGGATACGACGATACCGAAGACAGCTCAT
GTTATATCCCGCCGTTAACCACCATCAAACAGGATTTTCGCCTGCTGGGGCAAACCAGCGTGGACCGCTT
GCTGCAACTCTCTCAGGGCCAGGCGGTGAAGGGCAATCAGCTGTTGCCCGTCTCACTGGTGAAAAGAAAA
ACCACCCTGGCGCCCAATACGCAAACCGCCTCTCCCCGCGCGTTGGCCGATTCATTAATGCAGCTGGCAC
GACAGGTTTCCCGACTGGAAAGCGGGCAGTGAGCGCAACGCAATTAATGTGAGTTAGCTCACTCATTAGG
CACCCCAGGCTTTACACTTTATGCTTCCGGCTCGTATGTTGTGTGGAATTGTGAGCGGATAACAATTTCA
CACAGGAAACAGCTATGACCATGATTACGGATTCACTGGCCGTCGTTTTACAACGTCGTGACTGGGAAAA
CCCTGGCGTTACCCAACTTAATCGCCTTGCAGCACATCCCCCTTTCGCCAGCTGGCGTAATAGCGAAGAG
GCCCGCACCGATCGCCCTTCCCAACAGTTGCGCAGCCTGAATGGCGAATGGCGCTTTGCCTGGTTTCCGG
CACCAGAAGCGGTGCCGGAAAGCTGGCTGGAGTGCGATCTTCCTGAGGCCGATACTGTCGTCGTCCCCTC
AAACTGGCAGATGCACGGTTACGATGCGCCCATCTACACCAACGTAACCTATCCCATTACGGTCAATCCG
CCGTTTGTTCCCACGGAGAATCCGACGGGTTGTTACTCGCTCACATTTAATGTTGATGAAAGCTGGCTAC
AGGAAGGCCAGACGCGAATTATTTTTGATGGCGTTGGAATT
